Addgene plasmid #210690: pGL1_106
Purpose: Level 1 plasmid, barcoded ORI
Depositing lab: Charlie Gilbert & Nili Ostrov & Cultivarium Tools. Depositing organization: Cultivarium, Convergent Research.
Backbone
  Vector backbone: pGLDV_21
  Vector type: Synthetic Biology
Growth in bacteria
  Bacterial resistance: Kanamycin, 50 μg/mL
  Growth temperature: 37°C
  Growth strain: DH5alpha
  Copy number: High Copy
Gene/Insert
  Gene/Insert name: pCB102 ORI with barcode 26
  Species: Synthetic
  Cloning method: Unknown
Terms and licenses: Academic/Nonprofit Terms; Industry Terms: Not Available to Industry
How to cite: pGL1_106 was a gift from Charlie Gilbert & Nili Ostrov & Cultivarium Tools (Addgene plasmid # 210690 ; http://n2t.net/addgene:210690 ; RRID:Addgene_210690)
