[The description below was written by a language model from this plasmid's Addgene catalogue record and pLannotate feature annotations shown in this document.]
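Description:
pGL1_106 is a 4,058 bp synthetic biology plasmid built on the pGLDV_21 backbone and described as a "Level 1" construct carrying a barcoded origin of replication. The Level 1 designation suggests it is an intermediate part-carrying plasmid in a hierarchical, modular assembly scheme, although the record lists the cloning method as unknown and does not describe the assembly system. In E. coli it is maintained at high copy through a ColE1/pMB1/pUC-type origin and selected with kanamycin via an aph(3')-Ia aminoglycoside phosphotransferase gene (KanR).

The payload is the pCB102 origin of replication paired with a short identifying sequence, "barcode 26". pCB102 is generally known as a replicon from a Clostridium plasmid that is used in Gram-positive shuttle vectors, but the record itself lists the insert species only as synthetic. Linking a unique DNA barcode to a given origin allows that origin to be identified by sequencing, for example when many origin-bearing plasmids are pooled and tested together to see which replicate in a particular host; the record does not spell out this workflow beyond the stated purpose.

The automated annotation does not label the pCB102 replicon or the barcode. It identifies only the E. coli origin, KanR, a fragment of a pBluescript-type multiple cloning site, an rrnB T1 transcription terminator and a short lacZα remnant, all within roughly the first 2.2 kb. The insert presumably lies in the unannotated remainder of the sequence. The lacZα and MCS fragments are likely leftovers from the backbone's cloning site, and no promoter or reporter is annotated.
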