Features (pLannotate 1.2.2; 5 found; start..end, strand, type, name):
    332..920     -  rep_origin     ori: high-copy-number ColE1/pMB1/pBR322/pUC origin of replication
   1056..1871    -  CDS            KanR: aminoglycoside phosphotransferase; aph(3')-Ia; confers resistance to kanamycin in bacteria or G418 (Geneticin®) in eukaryotes
   1987..2009    +  misc_feature   MCS (fragment): pBluescript multiple cloning site
   2009..2055    +  terminator     rrnB T1 terminator: transcription terminator T1 from the E. coli rrnB gene
   2157..2200    -  CDS            lacZα (fragment): LacZα fragment of β-galactosidase; lacZ fragment
>Addgene plasmid #210690 | pGL1_106 | addgene full sequence | sequence record 417375 | Addgene NGS Result
AGCATGAAGAGCACCCCAGGATACATAGATTACCACAACTCCGAGCCCTTCCACCTAGCGTGCTAACCAC
GCACGCTATTGTTGTATAGGCTAGGTGGAGGCTCAGTGATGATAAGTCTGCGATGGTGGATGCATGTGTC
ATGGTCATAGCTGTTTCCTGTGTGAAATTGTTATCCGCTCAGAGGGCACAATCCTATTCCGCGCTATCCG
ACAATCTCCAAGACATTAGGTGGAGTTCAGTTCGGCGTATGGCATATGTCGCTGGAAAGAACATGTGAGC
AAAAGGCCAGCAAAAGGCCAGGAACCGTAAAAAGGCCGCGTTGCTGGCGTTTTTCCATAGGCTCCGCCCC
CCTGACGAGCATCACAAAAATCGACGCTCAAGTCAGAGGTGGCGAAACCCGACAGGACTATAAAGATACC
AGGCGTTTCCCCCTGGAAGCTCCCTCGTGCGCTCTCCTGTTCCGACCCTGCCGCTTACCGGATACCTGTC
CGCCTTTCTCCCTTCGGGAAGCGTGGCGCTTTCTCATAGCTCACGCTGTAGGTATCTCAGTTCGGTGTAG
GTCGTTCGCTCCAAGCTGGGCTGTGTGCACGAACCCCCCGTTCAGCCCGACCGCTGCGCCTTATCCGGTA
ACTATCGTCTTGAGTCCAACCCGGTAAGACACGACTTATCGCCACTGGCAGCAGCCACTGGTAACAGGAT
TAGCAGAGCGAGGTATGTAGGCGGTGCTACAGAGTTCTTGAAGTGGTGGCCTAACTACGGCTACACTAGA
AGAACAGTATTTGGTATCTGCGCTCTGCTGAAGCCAGTTACCTTCGGAAAAAGAGTTGGTAGCTCTTGAT
CCGGCAAACAAACCACCGCTGGTAGCGGTGGTTTTTTTGTTTGCAAGCAGCAGATTACGCGCAGAAAAAA
AGGATCTCAAGAAGATCCTTTGATCTTTTCTACGGGGTCTGACGCTCTATTCAACAAAGCCGCCGTCCCG
TCAAGTCAGCGTAAATGGGTAGGGGGCTTCAAATCGTCCGCTCTGCCAGTGTTACAACCAATTAACAAAT
TCTGATTAGAAAAACTCATCGAGCATCAAATGAAACTGCAATTTATTCATATCAGGATTATCAATACCAT
ATTTTTGAAAAAGCCGTTTCTGTAATGAAGGAGAAAACTCACCGAGGCAGTTCCATAGGATGGCAAGATC
CTGGTATCGGTCTGCGATTCCGACTCGTCCAACATCAATACAACCTATTAATTTCCCCTCGTCAAAAATA
AGGTTATCAAGTGAGAAATCACCATGAGTGACGACTGAATCCGGTGAGAATGGCAAAAGCTTATGCATTT
CTTTCCAGACTTGTTCAACAGGCCAGCCATTACGCTCGTCATCAAAATCACTCGCATCAACCAAACCGTT
ATTCATTCGTGATTGCGCCTGAGCGAGACGAAATACGCGATCGCTGTTAAAAGGACAATTACAAACAGGA
ATCGAATGCAACCGGCGCAGGAACACTGCCAGCGCATCAACAATATTTTCACCTGAATCAGGATATTCTT
CTAATACCTGGAATGCTGTTTTCCCGGGGATCGCAGTGGTGAGTAACCATGCATCATCAGGAGTACGGAT
AAAATGCTTGATGGTCGGAAGAGGCATAAATTCCGTCAGCCAGTTTAGTCTGACCATCTCATCTGTAACA
TCATTGGCAACGCTACCTTTGCCATGTTTCAGAAACAACTCTGGCGCATCGGGCTTCCCATACAATCGAT
AGATTGTCGCACCTGATTGCCCGACATTATCGCGAGCCCATTTATACCCATATAAATCAGCATCCATGTT
GGAATTTAATCGCGGCCTCGAGCAAGACGTTTCCCGTTGAATATGGCTCATAACACCCCTTGTATTACTG
TTTATGTAAGCAGACAGTTTTATTGTTCATGATGATATATTTTTATCTTGTGCAATGTAACATCAGAGAT
TTTGAGACACAACGTGGCTTTCCCCCGCCGCTCTAGAACTAGTGGATCCAAATAAAACGAAAGGCTCAGT
CGAAAGACTGGGCCTTTCGTTTTATCTGTTGTTTGTCGCATTATACGAGACGTCCAGGTTGGGATACCTG
AAACAAAACCCATCGTACGGCCAAGGAAGTCTCCAATAACTGTGATCCACCACAAGCGCCAGGGTTTTCC
CAGTCACGACGTTGTAAAACGACGGCCAGTCATGCATAATCCGCACGCATCTGGAATAAGGAAGTGCCAT
TCCGCCTGACCTTAGCGTGCGAACAGCACGCTATTGTTGTATCATTACTCGCATCCATTCTCAGGCTGTC
TCGTCTCGTCTCCGAGCTCTTCAATGAGTCAGGGTCACGCGTAGGACGCGTCGAGTAGGGTTAAATATCC
CCTTGAGGCCCGTTCCGCAGCCACACGCCGTGTGAAGCTGGGGAGGGCGCGCCGCCATTATTTTTTTGAA
CAATTGACAATTCATTTCTTATTTTTTATTAAGTGATAGTCAAAAGGCATAACAGTGCTGAATAGAAAGA
AATTTACAGAAAAGAAAATTATAGAATTTAGTATGATTAATTATACTCATTTATGAATGTTTAATTGAAT
ACAAAAAAAAATACTTGTTATGTATTCAATTACGGGTTAAAATATAGACAAGTTGAAAAATTTAATAAAA
AAATAAGTCCTCAGCTCTTATATATTAAGCTACCAACTTAGTATATAAGCCAAAACTTAAATGTGCTACC
AACACATCAAGCCGTTAGAGAACTCTATCTATAGCAATATTTCAAATGTACCGACATACAAGAGAAACAT
TAACTATATATATTCAATTTATGAGATTATCTTAACAGATATAAATGTAAATTGCAATAAGTAAGATTTA
GAAGTTTATAGCCTTTGTGTATTGGAAGCAGTACGCAAAGGCTTTTTTATTTGATAAAAATTAGAAGTAT
ATTTATTTTTTCATAATTAATTTATGAAAATGAAAGGGGGTGAGCAAAGTGACAGAGGAAAGCAGTATCT
TATCAAATAACAAGGTATTAGCAATATCATTATTGACTTTAGCAGTAAACATTATGACTTTTATAGTGCT
TGTAGCTAAGTAGTACGAAAGGGGGAGCTTTAAAAAGCTCCTTGGAATACATAGAATTCATAAATTAATT
TATGAAAAGAAGGGCGTATATGAAAACTTGTAAAAATTGCAAAGAGTTTATTAAAGATACTGAAATATGC
AAAATACATTCGTTGATGATTCATGATAAAACAGTAGCAACCTATTGCAGTAAATACAATGAGTCAAGAT
GTTTACATAAAGGGAAAGTCCAATGTATTAATTGTTCAAAGATGAACCGATATGGATGGTGTGCCATAAA
AATGAGATGTTTTACAGAGGAAGAACAGAAAAAAGAACGTACATGCATTAAATATTATGCAAGGAGCTTT
AAAAAAGCTCATGTAAAGAAGAGTAAAAAGAAAAAATAATTTATTTATTAATTTAATATTGAGAGTGCCG
ACACAGTATGCACTAAAAAATATATCTGTGGTGTAGTGAGCCGATACAAAAGGATAGTCACTCGCATTTT
CATAATACATCTTATGTTATGATTATGTGTCGGTGGGACTTCACGACGAAAACCCACAATAAAAAAAGAG
TTCGGGGTAGGGTTAAGCATAGTTGAGGCAACTAAACAATCAAGCTAGGATATGCAGTAGCAGACCGTAA
GGTCGTTGTTTAGGTGTGTTGTAATACATACGCTATTAAGATGTAAAAATACGGATACCAATGAAGGGAA
AAGTATAATTTTTGGATGTAGTTTGTTTGTTCATCTATGGGCAAACTACGTCCAAAGCCGTTTCCAAATC
TGCTAAAAAGTATATCCTTTCTAAAATCAAAGTCAAGTATGAAATCATAAATAAAGTTTAATTTTGAAGT
TATTATGATATTATGTTTTTCTATTAAAATAAATTAAGTATATAGAATAGTTTAATAATAGTATATACTT
AATGTGATAAGTGTCTGACAGTGTCACAGAAAGGATGATTGTTATGGATTATAAGCGGCCGGCCCGCT
